>Addgene plasmid #36805 | TAL2402 | depositor partial sequence | sequence record 45998 | TAL2402 sequence 1640 bps
GAACCTGACCCCAGACCAGGTAGTCGCAATCGCGAACAATAATGGGGGAAAGCAAGCCCTGGAAACCGTG
CAAAGGTTGTTGCCGGTCCTTTGTCAAGACCACGGCCTTACACCGGAGCAAGTCGTGGCCATTGCAAGCA
ACATCGGTGGCAAACAGGCTCTTGAGACGGTTCAGAGACTTCTCCCAGTTCTCTGTCAAGCCCACGGGCT
GACTCCCGATCAAGTTGTAGCGATTGCGTCGAACATTGGAGGGAAACAAGCATTGGAGACTGTCCAACGG
CTCCTTCCCGTGTTGTGTCAAGCCCACGGTTTGACGCCTGCACAAGTGGTCGCCATCGCCTCGAATGGCG
GCGGTAAGCAGGCGCTGGAAACAGTACAGCGCCTGCTGCCTGTACTGTGCCAGGATCATGGACTGACCCC
AGACCAGGTAGTCGCAATCGCGTCAAACGGAGGGGGAAAGCAAGCCCTGGAAACCGTGCAAAGGTTGTTG
CCGGTCCTTTGTCAAGACCACGGCCTTACACCGGAGCAAGTCGTGGCCATTGCAAATAATAACGGTGGCA
AACAGGCTCTTGAGACGGTTCAGAGACTTCTCCCAGTTCTCTGTCAAGCCCACGGGCTGACTCCCGATCA
AGTTGTAGCGATTGCGAATAACAATGGAGGGAAACAAGCATTGGAGACTGTCCAACGGCTCCTTCCCGTG
TTGTGTCAAGCCCACGGTTTGACGCCTGCACAAGTGGTCGCCATCGCCAACAACAACGGCGGTAAGCAGG
CGCTGGAAACAGTACAGCGCCTGCTGCCTGTACTGTGCCAGGATCATGGACTGACCCCAGACCAGGTAGT
CGCAATCGCGTCGAACATTGGGGGAAAGCAAGCCCTGGAAACCGTGCAAAGGTTGTTGCCGGTCCTTTGT
CAAGACCACGGCCTTACACCGGAGCAAGTCGTGGCCATTGCAAGCAATGGGGGTGGCAAACAGGCTCTTG
AGACGGTTCAGAGACTTCTCCCAGTTCTCTGTCAAGCCCACGGGCTGACTCCCGATCAAGTTGTAGCGAT
TGCGAATAACAATGGAGGGAAACAAGCATTGGAGACTGTCCAACGGCTCCTTCCCGTGTTGTGTCAAGCC
CACGGTTTGACGCCTGCACAAGTGGTCGCCATCGCCAGCCATGATGGCGGTAAGCAGGCGCTGGAAACAG
TACAGCGCCTGCTGCCTGTACTGTGCCAGGATCATGGACTGACCCCAGACCAGGTAGTCGCAATCGCGTC
AAACGGAGGGGGAAAGCAAGCCCTGGAAACCGTGCAAAGGTTGTTGCCGGTCCTTTGTCAAGACCACGGC
CTTACACCGGAGCAAGTCGTGGCCATTGCAAATAATAACGGTGGCAAACAGGCTCTTGAGACGGTTCAGA
GACTTCTCCCAGTTCTCTGTCAAGCCCACGGGCTGACTCCCGATCAAGTTGTAGCGATTGCGTCCAACGG
TGGAGGGAAACAAGCATTGGAGACTGTCCAACGGCTCCTTCCCGTGTTGTGTCAAGCCCACGGTTTGACG
CCTGCACAAGTGGTCGCCATCGCCTCGAATGGCGGCGGTAAGCAGGCGCTGGAAACAGTACAGCGCCTGC
TGCCTGTACTGTGCCAGGATCATGGACTGA
