>Addgene plasmid #36805 | TAL2402 | addgene partial sequence | sequence record 48133 | CMV-F 5'-CGCAAATGGGCGGTAGGCGTG-3'
ACTAGAGAACCCACTGCTTACTGGCTTATCGAAATTAATACGACTCACTATAGGGAGACCCAAGCTGGCT
AGCACCATGGACTACAAAGACCATGACGGTGATTATAAAGATCATGACATCGATTACAAGGATGACGATG
ACAAGATGGCCCCCAAGAAGAAGAGGAAGGTGGGCATTCACCGCGGGGTACCTATGGTGGACTTGAGGAC
ACTCGGTTATTCGCAACAGCAACAGGAGAAAATCAAGCCTAAGGTCAGGAGCACCGTCGCGCAACACCAC
GAGGCGCTTGTGGGGCATGGCTTCACTCATGCGCATATTGTCGCGCTTTCACAGCACCCTGCGGCGCTTG
GGACGGTGGCTGTCAAATACCAAGATATGATTGCGGCCCTGCCCGAAGCCACGCACGAGGCAATTGTAGG
GGTCGGTAAACAGTGGTCGGGAGCGCGAGCACTTGAGGCGCTGCTGACTGTGGCGGGTGAGCTTAGGGGG
CCTCCGCTCCAGCTCGACACCGGGCAGCTGCTGAAGATCGCGAAGAGAGGGGGAGTAACAGCGGTAGAGG
CAGTGCACGCCTGGCGCAATGCGCTCACCGGGGCCCCCTTGAACCTGACCCCAGACCAGGTAGTCGCAAT
CGCGAACAATAATGGGGGAAAGCAAGCCCTGGAAACCGTGCAAAGGTTGTTGCCGGTCCTTTGTCAAGAC
CACGGCCTTACACCGGAGCAAGTCGTGGCCATTGCAAGCAACATCGGTGGCAAACAGGCTCTTGAGACGG
TTCAGAGACTTCTCCCAGTTCTCTGTCAAGCCCACGGGCTGACTCCCGATCAAGTTGTAGCGATTGCGTC
GAACATTGGAGGGAA
