>Addgene plasmid #36805 | TAL2402 | addgene partial sequence | sequence record 48134 | JDS-TALEN-F 5'-TAGGGGTCGGTAAACAGTGG-3'
TGTGGCGGGTGAGCTTAGGGGGCCTCCGCTCCAGCTCGACACCGGGCAGCTGCTGAAGATCGCGAAGAGA
GGGGGAGTAACAGCGGTAGAGGCAGTGCACGCCTGGCGCAATGCGCTCACCGGGGCCCCCTTGAACCTGA
CCCCAGACCAGGTAGTCGCAATCGCGAACAATAATGGGGGAAAGCAAGCCCTGGAAACCGTGCAAAGGTT
GTTGCCGGTCCTTTGTCAAGACCACGGCCTTACACCGGAGCAAGTCGTGGCCATTGCAAGCAACATCGGT
GGCAAACAGGCTCTTGAGACGGTTCAGAGACTTCTCCCAGTTCTCTGTCAAGCCCACGGGCTGACTCCCG
ATCAAGTTGTAGCGATTGCGTCGAACATTGGAGGGAAACAAGCATTGGAGACTGTCCAACGGCTCCTTCC
CGTGTTGTGTCAAGCCCACGGTTTGACGCCTGCACAAGTGGTCGCCATCGCCTCGAATGGCGGCGGTAAG
CAGGCGCTGGAAACAGTACAGCGCCTGCTGCCTGTACTGTGCCAGGATCATGGACTGACCCCAGACCAGG
TAGTCGCAATCGCGTCAAACGGAGGGGGAAAGCAAGCCCTGGAAACCGTGCAAAGGTTGTTGCCGGTCCT
TTGTCAAGACCACGGCCTTACACCGGAGCAAGTCGTGGCCATTGCAAATAATAACGGTGGCAAACAGGCT
CTTGAGACGGTTCAGAGACTTCTCCCAGTTCTCTGTCAAGCCCACGGGCTGACTCCCGATCAAGTTGTAG
CGATTGCGAATAACAATGGAGGGAAACAAGCATTGGAGACTGTCCAACGGCTCCTTCCCGTGTTGTGTCA
AGCCCACGGTTTGACGC
