[The description below was written by a language model from this plasmid's Addgene catalogue record.]
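Description:
TAL2402 is a mammalian expression plasmid encoding the left monomer of a TALE nuclease (TALEN) pair directed against the human ATM gene. It is built on the JDS78 backbone (about 6.4 kb without insert), a TALEN expression vector into which an assembled TALE repeat array of roughly 1.6 kb was inserted through BsmBI sites that were destroyed in the process. BsmBI is a type IIS enzyme, so this arrangement joins the repeat array seamlessly in frame with the flanking coding sequences carried by the backbone. The plasmid is a high-copy construct maintained in E. coli under ampicillin selection. No feature table is provided, so the origin of replication is not stated, and the polyadenylation signal is only hinted at by the use of a BGH reverse sequencing primer.

Expression is driven by the CMV promoter for transient expression in mammalian cells, and the vector type also indicates a T7 promoter, which allows in vitro transcription of TALEN mRNA. The backbone supplies an N-terminal 3X FLAG tag for detection and a C-terminal wild-type FokI nuclease domain. The inserted repeats set the DNA-binding specificity, and the depositor records an 18-nucleotide target half-site in ATM. Because FokI cleaves as a dimer, this left TALEN is meant to be co-delivered with a matching right-side TALEN binding the opposite strand nearby, producing a double-strand break in the intervening spacer that can lead to indel mutations or support homology-directed repair. The plasmid comes from a set made by the FLASH assembly method for high-throughput genome editing. The catalogue's Entrez link points to the mouse Atm entry although the species is listed as human. The depositor advises confirming the plasmid by diagnostic restriction digest before use.
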