Addgene plasmid #36805: TAL2402
Depositing lab: Keith Joung. Depositing organization: Massachusetts General Hospital. Publication: FLASH assembly of TALENs for high-throughput genome editing. Reyon D, Tsai SQ, Khayter C, Foden JA, Sander JD, Joung JK. Nat Biotechnol. 2012 Apr 8. doi: 10.1038/nbt.2170. PubMed 22484455.
Backbone
  Vector backbone: JDS78
  Backbone manufacturer: Joung lab (Addgene Plasmid # 32290)
  Backbone size w/o insert (bp): 6447
  Vector type: Mammalian, T7 for in vitro mRNA synthesis
Growth in bacteria
  Bacterial resistance: Ampicillin, 100 μg/mL
  Growth temperature: 37°C
  Growth strain: XL1 Blue
  Copy number: High Copy
Gene/Insert
  Gene/Insert name: ATM-TALEN_Left (alt name: ATM)
  Species: H. sapiens (human)
  Insert size (bp): 1640
  Entrez Gene: Atm (a.k.a. C030026E19Rik)
  Promoter: CMV
  Tag / fusion protein: 3X Flag (N terminal on backbone); WT FOKI (C terminal on backbone)
  Cloning method: Restriction Enzyme; 5′ cloning site BsmBI (destroyed during cloning); 3′ cloning site BsmBI (destroyed during cloning)
  Sequencing primers: 5′ CMV-F; 3′ BGH-rev
Terms and licenses: Academic/Nonprofit Terms; Industry Terms: Not Available to Industry
Depositor comments: Target binding site: TGAATTGGGATGCTGTTT It is strongly recommended that users perform a diagnostic digest to verify this plasmid prior to use. For example, a double digest of the plasmid with BamHI and KpnI should result in two bands at 2.2kb and 5.9kb.
How to cite: TAL2402 was a gift from Keith Joung (Addgene plasmid # 36805 ; http://n2t.net/addgene:36805 ; RRID:Addgene_36805)
